Addgene plasmid #101151: pZyxin-mMaple3
Purpose: Fluorescent protein for superresolution imaging and a focal adhesion protein for binding substrate
Depositing lab: Xiaowei Zhuang. Depositing organization: Harvard University. Publication: Characterization and development of photoactivatable fluorescent proteins for single-molecule-based superresolution imaging. Wang S, Moffitt JR, Dempsey GT, Xie XS, Zhuang X. Proc Natl Acad Sci U S A. 2014 Jun 10;111(23):8452-7. doi: 10.1073/pnas.1406593111. Epub 2014 May 27. PubMed 24912163.
Backbone
  Vector backbone: pEYFP-N1
  Backbone manufacturer: Clontech
  Vector type: Mammalian Expression
Growth in bacteria
  Bacterial resistance: Kanamycin, 50 μg/mL
  Growth temperature: 37°C
  Growth strain: DH5alpha
  Copy number: Unknown
Gene/Insert
  Gene/Insert name: human codon optimized mMaple3 fused to zyxin
  Species: H. sapiens (human), Synthetic
  Promoter: cmv
  Cloning method: Gibson Cloning
  Sequencing primers: 5′ CTGCTCTGAGCCCATCATGC; 3′ GGACAAACCACAACTAGAATGC
Terms and licenses: Academic/Nonprofit Terms; Industry Terms: Not Available to Industry
How to cite: pZyxin-mMaple3 was a gift from Xiaowei Zhuang (Addgene plasmid # 101151 ; http://n2t.net/addgene:101151 ; RRID:Addgene_101151)
