[The description below was written by a language model from this plasmid's Addgene catalogue record and pLannotate feature annotations shown in this document.]
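Description:
pZyxin-mMaple3 is a 6,418 bp mammalian expression plasmid built on the Clontech pEYFP-N1 backbone, in which the original fluorescent protein position is occupied by a human codon-optimized mMaple3 and human zyxin has been placed upstream by Gibson assembly. It is maintained in E. coli through a high-copy ColE1/pUC-type origin and selected with kanamycin. The resistance cassette is the dual-purpose NeoR/KanR gene (Tn5 aminoglycoside phosphotransferase), preceded by both a bacterial bla-type promoter and the SV40 enhancer/early promoter and followed by the HSV TK polyadenylation signal, so the same gene can in principle support G418 selection in mammalian cells. An f1 origin is also present. Short annotated fragments (RSF ori, ble, bGH poly(A), SV40 large T antigen) appear to be partial matches within backbone sequence rather than functional parts.

The payload is a single transcription unit driven by the human CMV immediate-early enhancer and promoter. The zyxin (ZYX) coding sequence comes first, followed after a short linker by mMaple3, giving a C-terminally tagged zyxin-mMaple3 fusion, terminated by the SV40 poly(A) signal. Zyxin is a focal adhesion plaque protein that binds alpha-actinin and helps recruit ENA/VASP family members, so it directs the fusion to focal adhesions at the cell-substrate interface. mMaple3 is a photoconvertible green fluorescent protein derived from Clavularia sp. The construct is intended for single-molecule-based superresolution imaging. The depositor and sequencing-derived records are the same length and carry the same features in the same order, differing mainly in numbering origin and the annotated extent of ZYX.
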