Features (pLannotate 1.2.2; 15 found; start..end, strand, type, name):
     61..364     +  enhancer       CMV enhancer: human cytomegalovirus immediate early enhancer
    365..568     +  promoter       CMV promoter: human cytomegalovirus (CMV) immediate early promoter
    591..634     +  misc_feature   MCS (fragment): multiple cloning site
    681..2351    +  CDS            ZYX: ZYX_HUMAN - Experimental evidence at protein level: Swiss-Prot protein existence level 1. Adhesion plaque protein. Binds alpha-actinin and the CRP protein. Important for targeting TES and ENA/VASP family members to focal adhesions and for the formation of actin-rich structures. May be a component of a signal transduction pathway that mediates adhesion- stimulated changes in gene expression (By similarity). From Homo sapiens (Human).
   2370..3080    +  CDS            mMaple3: mMaple3 is a photoconvertible green fluorescent protein published in 2014, derived from Clavularia sp..
   3100..3183    +  CDS            large T antigen (fragment): large T antigen from SV40 (simian virus 40)
   3206..3327    +  polyA_signal   SV40 poly(A) signal: SV40 polyadenylation signal
   3361..3789    -  rep_origin     f1 ori (sequence partly withheld): f1 bacteriophage origin of replication; arrow indicates direction of (+) strand synthesis
   3816..3920    +  promoter       AmpR promoter: bla
   3922..4279    +  promoter       SV40 promoter: SV40 enhancer and early promoter
   4314..5108    +  CDS            NeoR/KanR: aminoglycoside phosphotransferase from Tn5; aph(3')-II (or nptII); confers resistance to neomycin, kanamycin, and G418 (Geneticin®)
   5129..5281    +  CDS            ble (fragment): BLE_KLEPN - Experimental evidence at protein level: Swiss-Prot protein existence level 1. Binding protein with a strong affinity to the bleomycin family of antibiotics. Binds to CL990; an antimitotic-antibiotic compound. From Klebsiella pneumoniae.
   5340..5387    +  polyA_signal   HSV TK poly(A) signal: herpes simplex virus thymidine kinase polyadenylation signal (Cole and Stacy, 1985)
   5478..5494    -  polyA_signal   bGH poly(A) signal (fragment): bovine growth hormone polyadenylation signal
   5716..6304    +  rep_origin     ori: high-copy-number ColE1/pMB1/pBR322/pUC origin of replication
>Addgene plasmid #101151 | pZyxin-mMaple3 | depositor full sequence | sequence record 190714 | pZyxin-mMaple3 sequence 6418 bps
TAGTTATTAATAGTAATCAATTACGGGGTCATTAGTTCATAGCCCATATATGGAGTTCCGCGTTACATAA
CTTACGGTAAATGGCCCGCCTGGCTGACCGCCCAACGACCCCCGCCCATTGACGTCAATAATGACGTATG
TTCCCATAGTAACGCCAATAGGGACTTTCCATTGACGTCAATGGGTGGAGTATTTACGGTAAACTGCCCA
CTTGGCAGTACATCAAGTGTATCATATGCCAAGTACGCCCCCTATTGACGTCAATGACGGTAAATGGCCC
GCCTGGCATTATGCCCAGTACATGACCTTATGGGACTTTCCTACTTGGCAGTACATCTACGTATTAGTCA
TCGCTATTACCATGGTGATGCGGTTTTGGCAGTACATCAATGGGCGTGGATAGCGGTTTGACTCACGGGG
ATTTCCAAGTCTCCACCCCATTGACGTCAATGGGAGTTTGTTTTGGCACCAAAATCAACGGGACTTTCCA
AAATGTCGTAACAACTCCGCCCCATTGACGCAAATGGGCGGTAGGCGTGTACGGTGGGAGGTCTATATAA
GCAGAGCTGGTTTAGTGAACCGTCAGATCCGCTAGCGCTACCGGACTCAGATCTCGAGCTCAAGCTTCGA
ATTCCATGGCGGCCCCCCGCCCGTCTCCCGCGATCTCCGTTTCGGTCTCGGCTCCGGCTTTTTACGCCCC
GCAGAAGAAGTTCGGCCCTGTGGTGGCCCCAAAGCCCAAAGTGAATCCCTTCCGGCCCGGGGACAGCGAG
CCTCCCCCGGCACCCGGGGCCCAGCGCGCACAGATGGGCCGGGTGGGCGAGATTCCCCCGCCGCCCCCGG
AAGACTTTCCCCTGCCTCCACCTCCCCTTGCTGGGGATGGCGACGATGCAGAGGGTGCTCTGGGAGGTGC
CTTCCCGCCGCCCCCTCCCCCGATCGAGGAATCATTTCCCCCTGCGCCTCTGGAGGAGGAGATCTTCCCT
TCCCCGCCGCCTCCTCCGGAGGAGGAGGGAGGGCCTGAGGCCCCCATACCGCCCCCACCACAGCCCAGGG
AGAAGGTGAGCAGTATTGATTTGGAGATCGACTCTCTGTCCTCACTGCTGGATGACATGACCAAGAATGA
TCCTTTCAAAGCCCGGGTGTCATCTGGATATGTGCCCCCACCAGTGGCCACTCCATTCAGTTCCAAGTCC
AGTACCAAGCCTGCAGCCGGGGGCACAGCACCCCTGCCTCCTTGGAAGTCCCCTTCCAGCTCCCAGCCTC
TGCCCCAGGTTCCGGCTCCGGCTCAGAGCCAGACACAGTTCCATGTTCAGCCCCAGCCCCAGCCCAAGCC
TCAGGTCCAACTCCATGTCCAGTCCCAGACCCAGCCTGTGTCTTTGGCTAACACCCAGCCCCGAGGGCCC
CCAGCCTCATCTCCGGCTCCAGCCCCTAAGTTTTCTCCAGTGACTCCTAAGTTTACTCCTGTGGCTTCCA
AGTTCAGTCCTGGAGCCCCAGGTGGATCTGGGTCACAACCAAATCAAAAATTGGGGCACCCCGAAGCTCT
TTCTGCTGGCACAGGCTCCCCTCAACCTCCCAGCTTCACCTATGCCCAGCAGAGGGAGAAGCCCCGAGTG
CAGGAGAAGCAGCACCCCGTGCCCCCACCGGCTCAGAACCAAAACCAGGTGCGCTCCCCTGGGGCCCCAG
GGCCCCTGACTCTGAAGGAGGTGGAGGAGCTGGAGCAGCTGACCCAGCAGCTAATGCAGGACATGGAGCA
TCCTCAGAGGCAGAATGTGGCTGTCAACGAACTCTGCGGCCGATGCCATCAACCCCTGGCCCGGGCGCAG
CCAGCCGTCCGCGCTCTAGGGCAGCTGTTCCACATCGCCTGCTTCACCTGCCACCAGTGTGCGCAGCAGC
TCCAGGGCCAGCAGTTCTACAGTCTGGAGGGGGCGCCGTACTGCGAGGGCTGTTACACTGACACCCTGGA
GAAGTGTAACACCTGCGGGGAGCCCATCACTGACCGCATGCTGAGGGCCACGGGCAAGGCCTATCACCCG
CACTGCTTCACCTGTGTGGTCTGCGCCCGCCCCCTGGAGGGCACCTCCTTCATCGTGGACCAGGCCAACC
GGCCCCACTGTGTCCCCGACTACCACAAGCAGTACGCCCCGAGGTGCTCCGTCTGCTCTGAGCCCATCAT
GCCTGAGCCTGGCCGAGATGAGACTGTGCGAGTGGTCGCCCTGGACAAGAACTTCCACATGAAGTGTTAC
AAGTGTGAGGACTGCGGGAAGCCCCTGTCGATTGAGGCAGATGACAATGGCTGCTTCCCCCTGGACGGTC
ACGTGCTCTGTCGGAAGTGCCACACTGCTAGAGCCCAGACGGATCCACCGGTCGCCACCATGGTGAGCAA
AGGCGAGGAGACAATCATGTCCGTGATCAAGCCCGACATGAAGATCAAACTGAGGATGGAGGGCAACGTG
AACGGCCACGCCTTCGTGATCGAGGGCGAAGGAAGCGGCAAGCCCTTCGAGGGCATCCAGACCATCGATC
TGGAGGTCAAGGAGGGCGCTCCCCTCCCTTTCGCCTATGACATCCTGACCACCGCCTTCCACTACGGCAA
TAGGGTGTTCACCAAGTATCCCAGGAAGATCCCCGACTACTTCAAGCAGAGCTTCCCTGAGGGCTACAGC
TGGGAGAGGAGCATGACATACGAGGACGGCGGCATCTGCAACGCCACCAACGACATCACAATGGAGGAGG
ACAGCTTCATCAACAAGATCCACTTCAAAGGCACAAACTTCCCCCCCAATGGCCCCGTGATGCAGAAGAG
GACCGTGGGCTGGGAGGTGAGCACCGAGAAGATGTACGTGAGGGACGGCGTCCTGAAGGGCGACGTGAAG
ATGAAGCTCCTGCTCAAGGGCGGCAGCCACTACAGGTGCGACTTTAGGACCACCTATAAGGTGAAGCAGA
AGGCTGTGAAGCTGCCCAAGGCCCACTTCGTCGACCATAGGATCGAGATCCTGTCCCACGACAAGGACTA
CAACAAGGTCAAGCTGTACGAGCACGCCGTCGCTAGGAACAGCACCGACAGCATGGACGAACTCTATAAG
TGAAGCGGCCGCGACTCTAGATCATAATCAGCCATACCACATTTGTAGAGGTTTTACTTGCTTTAAAAAA
CCTCCCACACCTCCCCCTGAACCTGAAACATAAAATGAATGCAATTGTTGTTGTTAACTTGTTTATTGCA
GCTTATAATGGTTACAAATAAAGCAATAGCATCACAAATTTCACAAATAAAGCATTTTTTTCACTGCATT
CTAGTTGTGGTTTGTCCAAACTCATCAATGTATCTTAAGGCGTAAATTGTAAGCGTTAATATTTTGTTAA
AATTCGCGTTAAATTTTTGTTAAATCAGCTCATTTTTTAACCAATAGGCCGAAATCGGCAAAATCCCTTA
TAAATCAAAAGAATAGACCGAGATAGGGT
[37 nt withheld, positions 3460-3496]
AAAGAACGTGGACTCCAACGTCAAAGG
[49 nt withheld, positions 3524-3572]
T
[91 nt withheld, positions 3574-3664]
G
[124 nt withheld, positions 3666-3789]
CAGGTGGCACTTTTCGGGGAAATGTGCGCGGAACCCCTATTTGTTTATTTTTCTAAATACATTCAAATAT
GTATCCGCTCATGAGACAATAACCCTGATAAATGCTTCAATAATATTGAAAAAGGAAGAGTCCTGAGGCG
GAAAGAACCAGCTGTGGAATGTGTGTCAGTTAGGGTGTGGAAAGTCCCCAGGCTCCCCAGCAGGCAGAAG
TATGCAAAGCATGCATCTCAATTAGTCAGCAACCAGGTGTGGAAAGTCCCCAGGCTCCCCAGCAGGCAGA
AGTATGCAAAGCATGCATCTCAATTAGTCAGCAACCATAGTCCCGCCCCTAACTCCGCCCATCCCGCCCC
TAACTCCGCCCAGTTCCGCCCATTCTCCGCCCCATGGCTGACTAATTTTTTTTATTTATGCAGAGGCCGA
GGCCGCCTCGGCCTCTGAGCTATTCCAGAAGTAGTGAGGAGGCTTTTTTGGAGGCCTAGGCTTTTGCAAA
GATCGATCAAGAGACAGGATGAGGATCGTTTCGCATGATTGAACAAGATGGATTGCACGCAGGTTCTCCG
GCCGCTTGGGTGGAGAGGCTATTCGGCTATGACTGGGCACAACAGACAATCGGCTGCTCTGATGCCGCCG
TGTTCCGGCTGTCAGCGCAGGGGCGCCCGGTTCTTTTTGTCAAGACCGACCTGTCCGGTGCCCTGAATGA
ACTGCAAGACGAGGCAGCGCGGCTATCGTGGCTGGCCACGACGGGCGTTCCTTGCGCAGCTGTGCTCGAC
GTTGTCACTGAAGCGGGAAGGGACTGGCTGCTATTGGGCGAAGTGCCGGGGCAGGATCTCCTGTCATCTC
ACCTTGCTCCTGCCGAGAAAGTATCCATCATGGCTGATGCAATGCGGCGGCTGCATACGCTTGATCCGGC
TACCTGCCCATTCGACCACCAAGCGAAACATCGCATCGAGCGAGCACGTACTCGGATGGAAGCCGGTCTT
GTCGATCAGGATGATCTGGACGAAGAGCATCAGGGGCTCGCGCCAGCCGAACTGTTCGCCAGGCTCAAGG
CGAGCATGCCCGACGGCGAGGATCTCGTCGTGACCCATGGCGATGCCTGCTTGCCGAATATCATGGTGGA
AAATGGCCGCTTTTCTGGATTCATCGACTGTGGCCGGCTGGGTGTGGCGGACCGCTATCAGGACATAGCG
TTGGCTACCCGTGATATTGCTGAAGAGCTTGGCGGCGAATGGGCTGACCGCTTCCTCGTGCTTTACGGTA
TCGCCGCTCCCGATTCGCAGCGCATCGCCTTCTATCGCCTTCTTGACGAGTTCTTCTGAGCGGGACTCTG
GGGTTCGAAATGACCGACCAAGCGACGCCCAACCTGCCATCACGAGATTTCGATTCCACCGCCGCCTTCT
ATGAAAGGTTGGGCTTCGGAATCGTTTTCCGGGACGCCGGCTGGATGATCCTCCAGCGCGGGGATCTCAT
GCTGGAGTTCTTCGCCCACCCTAGGGGGAGGCTAACTGAAACACGGAAGGAGACAATACCGGAAGGAACC
CGCGCTATGACGGCAATAAAAAGACAGAATAAAACGCACGGTGTTGGGTCGTTTGTTCATAAACGCGGGG
TTCGGTCCCAGGGCTGGCACTCTGTCGATACCCCACCGAGACCCCATTGGGGCCAATACGCCCGCGTTTC
TTCCTTTTCCCCACCCCACCCCCCAAGTTCGGGTGAAGGCCCAGGGCTCGCAGCCAACGTCGGGGCGGCA
GGCCCTGCCATAGCCTCAGGTTACTCATATATACTTTAGATTGATTTAAAACTTCATTTTTAATTTAAAA
GGATCTAGGTGAAGATCCTTTTTGATAATCTCATGACCAAAATCCCTTAACGTGAGTTTTCGTTCCACTG
AGCGTCAGACCCCGTAGAAAAGATCAAAGGATCTTCTTGAGATCCTTTTTTTCTGCGCGTAATCTGCTGC
TTGCAAACAAAAAAACCACCGCTACCAGCGGTGGTTTGTTTGCCGGATCAAGAGCTACCAACTCTTTTTC
CGAAGGTAACTGGCTTCAGCAGAGCGCAGATACCAAATACTGTCCTTCTAGTGTAGCCGTAGTTAGGCCA
CCACTTCAAGAACTCTGTAGCACCGCCTACATACCTCGCTCTGCTAATCCTGTTACCAGTGGCTGCTGCC
AGTGGCGATAAGTCGTGTCTTACCGGGTTGGACTCAAGACGATAGTTACCGGATAAGGCGCAGCGGTCGG
GCTGAACGGGGGGTTCGTGCACACAGCCCAGCTTGGAGCGAACGACCTACACCGAACTGAGATACCTACA
GCGTGAGCTATGAGAAAGCGCCACGCTTCCCGAAGGGAGAAAGGCGGACAGGTATCCGGTAAGCGGCAGG
GTCGGAACAGGAGAGCGCACGAGGGAGCTTCCAGGGGGAAACGCCTGGTATCTTTATAGTCCTGTCGGGT
TTCGCCACCTCTGACTTGAGCGTCGATTTTTGTGATGCTCGTCAGGGGGGCGGAGCCTATGGAAAAACGC
CAGCAACGCGGCCTTTTTACGGTTCCTGGCCTTTTGCTGGCCTTTTGCTCACATGTTCTTTCCTGCGTTA
TCCCCTGATTCTGTGGATAACCGTATTACCGCCATGCAT
