Features (pLannotate 1.2.2; 16 found; start..end, strand, type, name):
     41..100     +  rep_origin     RSF ori (fragment): Plasmids containing the RSF 1030 origin of replication can be propagated in E. coli cells that contain additional plasmids with compatible origins.
    168..471     +  enhancer       CMV enhancer: human cytomegalovirus immediate early enhancer
    472..675     +  promoter       CMV promoter: human cytomegalovirus (CMV) immediate early promoter
    698..741     +  misc_feature   MCS (fragment): multiple cloning site
    743..2458    +  CDS            ZYX: ZYX_HUMAN - Experimental evidence at protein level: Swiss-Prot protein existence level 1. Adhesion plaque protein. Binds alpha-actinin and the CRP protein. Important for targeting TES and ENA/VASP family members to focal adhesions and for the formation of actin-rich structures. May be a component of a signal transduction pathway that mediates adhesion- stimulated changes in gene expression (By similarity). From Homo sapiens (Human).
   2477..3187    +  CDS            mMaple3: mMaple3 is a photoconvertible green fluorescent protein published in 2014, derived from Clavularia sp..
   3207..3290    +  CDS            large T antigen (fragment): large T antigen from SV40 (simian virus 40)
   3313..3434    +  polyA_signal   SV40 poly(A) signal: SV40 polyadenylation signal
   3468..3896    -  rep_origin     f1 ori (sequence partly withheld): f1 bacteriophage origin of replication; arrow indicates direction of (+) strand synthesis
   3923..4027    +  promoter       AmpR promoter: bla
   4029..4386    +  promoter       SV40 promoter: SV40 enhancer and early promoter
   4421..5215    +  CDS            NeoR/KanR: aminoglycoside phosphotransferase from Tn5; aph(3')-II (or nptII); confers resistance to neomycin, kanamycin, and G418 (Geneticin®)
   5236..5388    +  CDS            ble (fragment): BLE_KLEPN - Experimental evidence at protein level: Swiss-Prot protein existence level 1. Binding protein with a strong affinity to the bleomycin family of antibiotics. Binds to CL990; an antimitotic-antibiotic compound. From Klebsiella pneumoniae.
   5447..5494    +  polyA_signal   HSV TK poly(A) signal: herpes simplex virus thymidine kinase polyadenylation signal (Cole and Stacy, 1985)
   5585..5601    -  polyA_signal   bGH poly(A) signal (fragment): bovine growth hormone polyadenylation signal
   5823..6411    +  rep_origin     ori: high-copy-number ColE1/pMB1/pBR322/pUC origin of replication
>Addgene plasmid #101151 | pZyxin-mMaple3 | addgene full sequence | sequence record 205969 | Addgene NGS Result
GCAACGCGGCCTTTTTACGGTTCCTGGCCTTTTGCTGGCCTTTTGCTCACATGTTCTTTCCTGCGTTATC
CCCTGATTCTGTGGATAACCGTATTACCGCCATGCATTAGTTATTAATAGTAATCAATTACGGGGTCATT
AGTTCATAGCCCATATATGGAGTTCCGCGTTACATAACTTACGGTAAATGGCCCGCCTGGCTGACCGCCC
AACGACCCCCGCCCATTGACGTCAATAATGACGTATGTTCCCATAGTAACGCCAATAGGGACTTTCCATT
GACGTCAATGGGTGGAGTATTTACGGTAAACTGCCCACTTGGCAGTACATCAAGTGTATCATATGCCAAG
TACGCCCCCTATTGACGTCAATGACGGTAAATGGCCCGCCTGGCATTATGCCCAGTACATGACCTTATGG
GACTTTCCTACTTGGCAGTACATCTACGTATTAGTCATCGCTATTACCATGGTGATGCGGTTTTGGCAGT
ACATCAATGGGCGTGGATAGCGGTTTGACTCACGGGGATTTCCAAGTCTCCACCCCATTGACGTCAATGG
GAGTTTGTTTTGGCACCAAAATCAACGGGACTTTCCAAAATGTCGTAACAACTCCGCCCCATTGACGCAA
ATGGGCGGTAGGCGTGTACGGTGGGAGGTCTATATAAGCAGAGCTGGTTTAGTGAACCGTCAGATCCGCT
AGCGCTACCGGACTCAGATCTCGAGCTCAAGCTTCGAATTCCATGGCGGCCCCCCGCCCGTCTCCCGCGA
TCCCCGTTTCGGTCTCGGCTCCGGCTTTTTACGCCCCGCAGAAGAAGTTCGGCCCTGTGGTGGCCCCAAA
GCCCAAAGTGAATCCCTTCCGGCCCAGGGACAGCGAGCCTCCCCCGGCACCCGGGGCCCAGCGCGCACAG
ATGGGCCGGGTGGGCGATATTCCCCCGCCGCCCCCGGAAGACTTTCCCCTGCCTCCACCTCCCCTTGCTG
GGGATGGCGACGATGCAGAGGGTGCTCTGGGAGGTGCCTTCCCGCCGCCCCCTCCCCCGATCGAGGAATC
ATTTCCCCCTGCGCCTCTGGAGGAGGAGATCTTCCCTTCCCCGCCGCCTCCTCCGGAGGAGGAGGGAGGG
CCTGAGGCCCCCATACCGCCCCCACCACAGCCCAGGGAGAAGGTGAGCAGTATTGATTTGGAGATCGACT
CTCTGTCCTCACTGCTGGATGACATGACCAAGAATGATCCTTTCAAAGCCCGGGTGTCATCTGGATATGT
GCCCCCACCAGTGGCCACTCCATTCAGTTCCAAGTCCAGTACCAAGCCTGCAGCCGGGGGCACAGCACCC
CTGCCTCCTTGGAAGTCCCCTTCCAGCTCCCAGCCTCTGCCCCAGGTTCCGGCTCCGGCTCAGAGCCAGA
CACAGTTCCATGTTCAGCCCCAGCCCCAGCCCAAGCCTCAGGTCCAACTCCATGTCCAGTCCCAGACCCA
GCCTGTGTCTTTGGCTAACACCCAGCCCCGAGGGCCCCCAGCCTCATCTCCGGCTCCAGCCCCTAAGTTT
TCTCCAGTGACTCCTAAGTTTACTCCTGTGGCTTCCAAGTTCAGTCCTGGAGCCCCAGGTGGATCTGGGT
CACAACCAAATCAAAAATTGGGGCACCCCGAAGCTCTTTCTGCTGGCACAGGCTCCCCTCAACCTCCCAG
CTTCACCTATGCCCAGCAGAGGGAGAAGCCCCGAGTGCAGGAGAAGCAGCACCCCGTGCCCCCACCGGCT
CAGAACCAAAACCAGGTGCGCTCCCCTGGGGCCCCAGGGCCCCTGACTCTGAAGGAGGTGGAGGAGCTGG
AGCAGCTGACCCAGCAGCTAATGCAGGACATGGAGCATCCTCAGAGGCAGAATGTGGCTGTCAACGAACT
CTGCGGCCGATGCCATCAACCCCTGGCCCGGGCGCAGCCAGCCGTCCGCGCTCTAGGGCAGCTGTTCCAC
ATCGCCTGCTTCACCTGCCACCAGTGTGCGCAGCAGCTCCAGGGCCAGCAGTTCTACAGTCTGGAGGGGG
CGCCGTACTGCGAGGGCTGTTACACTGACACCCTGGAGAAGTGTAACACCTGCGGGGAGCCCATCACTGA
CCGCATGCTGAGGGCCACGGGCAAGGCCTATCACCCGCACTGCTTCACCTGTGTGGTCTGCGCCCGCCCC
CTGGAGGGCACCTCCTTCATCGTGGACCAGGCCAACCGGCCCCACTGTGTCCCCGACTACCACAAGCAGT
ACGCCCCGAGGTGCTCCGTCTGCTCTGAGCCCATCATGCCTGAGCCTGGCCGAGATGAGACTGTGCGAGT
GGTCGCCCTGGACAAGAACTTCCACATGAAGTGTTACAAGTGTGAGGACTGCGGGAAGCCCCTGTCGATT
GAGGCAGATGACAATGGCTGCTTCCCCCTGGACGGTCACGTGCTCTGTCGGAAGTGCCACACTGCTAGAG
CCCAGACGGATCCACCGGTCGCCACCATGGTGAGCAAAGGCGAGGAGACAATCATGTCCGTGATCAAGCC
CGACATGAAGATCAAACTGAGGATGGAGGGCAACGTGAACGGCCACGCCTTCGTGATCGAGGGCGAAGGA
AGCGGCAAGCCCTTCGAGGGCATCCAGACCATCGATCTGGAGGTCAAGGAGGGCGCTCCCCTCCCTTTCG
CCTATGACATCCTGACCACCGCCTTCCACTACGGCAATAGGGTGTTCACCAAGTATCCCAGGAAGATCCC
CGACTACTTCAAGCAGAGCTTCCCTGAGGGCTACAGCTGGGAGAGGAGCATGACATACGAGGACGGCGGC
ATCTGCAACGCCACCAACGACATCACAATGGAGGAGGACAGCTTCATCAACAAGATCCACTTCAAAGGCA
CAAACTTCCCCCCCAATGGCCCCGTGATGCAGAAGAGGACCGTGGGCTGGGAGGTGAGCACCGAGAAGAT
GTACGTGAGGGACGGCGTCCTGAAGGGCGACGTGAAGATGAAGCTCCTGCTCAAGGGCGGCAGCCACTAC
AGGTGCGACTTTAGGACCACCTATAAGGTGAAGCAGAAGGCTGTGAAGCTGCCCAAGGCCCACTTCGTCG
ACCATAGGATCGAGATCCTGTCCCACGACAAGGACTACAACAAGGTCAAGCTGTACGAGCACGCCGTCGC
TAGGAACAGCACCGACAGCATGGACGAACTCTATAAGTGAAGCGGCCGCGACTCTAGATCATAATCAGCC
ATACCACATTTGTAGAGGTTTTACTTGCTTTAAAAAACCTCCCACACCTCCCCCTGAACCTGAAACATAA
AATGAATGCAATTGTTGTTGTTAACTTGTTTATTGCAGCTTATAATGGTTACAAATAAAGCAATAGCATC
ACAAATTTCACAAATAAAGCATTTTTTTCACTGCATTCTAGTTGTGGTTTGTCCAAACTCATCAATGTAT
CTTAAGGCGTAAATTGTAAGCGTTAATATTTTGTTAAAATTCGCGTTAAATTTTTGTTAAATCAGCTCAT
TTTTTAACCAATAGGCCGAAATCGGCAAAATCCCTTATAAATCAAAAGAATAGACCGAGATAGGGT
[37 nt withheld, positions 3567-3603]
AAAGAACGTGGACTCCAACGTCAAAGG
[49 nt withheld, positions 3631-3679]
T
[91 nt withheld, positions 3681-3771]
G
[124 nt withheld, positions 3773-3896]
CAGGTGGCACTTTTCGGGGAAATGTGCGCGGAACCCCTATTTGTTTATTTTTCTAAATACATTCAAATAT
GTATCCGCTCATGAGACAATAACCCTGATAAATGCTTCAATAATATTGAAAAAGGAAGAGTCCTGAGGCG
GAAAGAACCAGCTGTGGAATGTGTGTCAGTTAGGGTGTGGAAAGTCCCCAGGCTCCCCAGCAGGCAGAAG
TATGCAAAGCATGCATCTCAATTAGTCAGCAACCAGGTGTGGAAAGTCCCCAGGCTCCCCAGCAGGCAGA
AGTATGCAAAGCATGCATCTCAATTAGTCAGCAACCATAGTCCCGCCCCTAACTCCGCCCATCCCGCCCC
TAACTCCGCCCAGTTCCGCCCATTCTCCGCCCCATGGCTGACTAATTTTTTTTATTTATGCAGAGGCCGA
GGCCGCCTCGGCCTCTGAGCTATTCCAGAAGTAGTGAGGAGGCTTTTTTGGAGGCCTAGGCTTTTGCAAA
GATCGATCAAGAGACAGGATGAGGATCGTTTCGCATGATTGAACAAGATGGATTGCACGCAGGTTCTCCG
GCCGCTTGGGTGGAGAGGCTATTCGGCTATGACTGGGCACAACAGACAATCGGCTGCTCTGATGCCGCCG
TGTTCCGGCTGTCAGCGCAGGGGCGCCCGGTTCTTTTTGTCAAGACCGACCTGTCCGGTGCCCTGAATGA
ACTGCAAGACGAGGCAGCGCGGCTATCGTGGCTGGCCACGACGGGCGTTCCTTGCGCAGCTGTGCTCGAC
GTTGTCACTGAAGCGGGAAGGGACTGGCTGCTATTGGGCGAAGTGCCGGGGCAGGATCTCCTGTCATCTC
ACCTTGCTCCTGCCGAGAAAGTATCCATCATGGCTGATGCAATGCGGCGGCTGCATACGCTTGATCCGGC
TACCTGCCCATTCGACCACCAAGCGAAACATCGCATCGAGCGAGCACGTACTCGGATGGAAGCCGGTCTT
GTCGATCAGGATGATCTGGACGAAGAGCATCAGGGGCTCGCGCCAGCCGAACTGTTCGCCAGGCTCAAGG
CGAGCATGCCCGACGGCGAGGATCTCGTCGTGACCCATGGCGATGCCTGCTTGCCGAATATCATGGTGGA
AAATGGCCGCTTTTCTGGATTCATCGACTGTGGCCGGCTGGGTGTGGCGGACCGCTATCAGGACATAGCG
TTGGCTACCCGTGATATTGCTGAAGAGCTTGGCGGCGAATGGGCTGACCGCTTCCTCGTGCTTTACGGTA
TCGCCGCTCCCGATTCGCAGCGCATCGCCTTCTATCGCCTTCTTGACGAGTTCTTCTGAGCGGGACTCTG
GGGTTCGAAATGACCGACCAAGCGACGCCCAACCTGCCATCACGAGATTTCGATTCCACCGCCGCCTTCT
ATGAAAGGTTGGGCTTCGGAATCGTTTTCCGGGACGCCGGCTGGATGATCCTCCAGCGCGGGGATCTCAT
GCTGGAGTTCTTCGCCCACCCTAGGGGGAGGCTAACTGAAACACGGAAGGAGACAATACCGGAAGGAACC
CGCGCTATGACGGCAATAAAAAGACAGAATAAAACGCACGGTGTTGGGTCGTTTGTTCATAAACGCGGGG
TTCGGTCCCAGGGCTGGCACTCTGTCGATACCCCACCGAGACCCCATTGGGGCCAATACGCCCGCGTTTC
TTCCTTTTCCCCACCCCACCCCCCAAGTTCGGGTGAAGGCCCAGGGCTCGCAGCCAACGTCGGGGCGGCA
GGCCCTGCCATAGCCTCAGGTTACTCATATATACTTTAGATTGATTTAAAACTTCATTTTTAATTTAAAA
GGATCTAGGTGAAGATCCTTTTTGATAATCTCATGACCAAAATCCCTTAACGTGAGTTTTCGTTCCACTG
AGCGTCAGACCCCGTAGAAAAGATCAAAGGATCTTCTTGAGATCCTTTTTTTCTGCGCGTAATCTGCTGC
TTGCAAACAAAAAAACCACCGCTACCAGCGGTGGTTTGTTTGCCGGATCAAGAGCTACCAACTCTTTTTC
CGAAGGTAACTGGCTTCAGCAGAGCGCAGATACCAAATACTGTTCTTCTAGTGTAGCCGTAGTTAGGCCA
CCACTTCAAGAACTCTGTAGCACCGCCTACATACCTCGCTCTGCTAATCCTGTTACCAGTGGCTGCTGCC
AGTGGCGATAAGTCGTGTCTTACCGGGTTGGACTCAAGACGATAGTTACCGGATAAGGCGCAGCGGTCGG
GCTGAACGGGGGGTTCGTGCACACAGCCCAGCTTGGAGCGAACGACCTACACCGAACTGAGATACCTACA
GCGTGAGCTATGAGAAAGCGCCACGCTTCCCGAAGGGAGAAAGGCGGACAGGTATCCGGTAAGCGGCAGG
GTCGGAACAGGAGAGCGCACGAGGGAGCTTCCAGGGGGAAACGCCTGGTATCTTTATAGTCCTGTCGGGT
TTCGCCACCTCTGACTTGAGCGTCGATTTTTGTGATGCTCGTCAGGGGGGCGGAGCCTATGGAAAAACGC
CA
